Addgene plasmid #115189: pLD-puro-Cc-CR-PARK7C53A-VA
Purpose: Lentiviral transduction and expression of CRISPR/Cas9-resistant PARK7C53A into any mammalian cell (when using sgRNA seq agtacagtgtagccgtgatg)
Depositing lab: Mohan Babu. Depositing organization: University of Regina. Publication: Rewiring of the Human Mitochondrial Interactome during Neuronal Reprogramming Reveals Regulators of the Respirasome and Neurogenesis. Moutaoufik MT, Malty R, Amin S, Zhang Q, Phanse S, Gagarinova A, Zilocchi M, Hoell L, Minic Z, Gagarinova M, Aoki H, Stockwell J, Jessulat M, Goebels F, Broderick K, Scott NE, Vlasblom J, Musso G, Prasad B, Lamantea E, Garavaglia B, Rajput A, Murayama K, Okazaki Y, Foster LJ, Bader GD, Cayabyab FS, Babu M. iScience. 2019 Sep 4;19:1114-1132. doi: 10.1016/j.isci.2019.08.057. PubMed 31536960.
Backbone
  Vector backbone: pLD-Cc-puro-VA
  Backbone manufacturer: Jason Moffat, Addgene plasmid # 24588
  Backbone size w/o insert (bp): 7737
  Vector type: Lentiviral
  Selectable markers: Puromycin
Growth in bacteria
  Bacterial resistance: Ampicillin, 100 μg/mL
  Growth temperature: 30°C
  Growth strain: NEB Stable
  Copy number: High Copy
Gene/Insert
  Gene/Insert name: CR (CRISPR/Cas9-resistant)-PARK7C53A
  Species: H. sapiens (human)
  Insert size (bp): 567
  Mutation: c.150G>A (silent when translated to protein, confers CRISPR/Cas9 resistance since it mutates the canonical PAM site), p.C53A
  Entrez Gene: PARK7 (a.k.a. DJ-1, DJ1, GATD2, HEL-S-67p)
  Promoter: CMV
  Tag / fusion protein: Versatile affinity tag (2XStreptactin II-6XHis-3XFlag) (C terminal on backbone)
  Cloning method: Gateway Cloning
  Sequencing primers: 5′ CMV_F; 3′ hPGK_R [5'-ccttggaaaaggcgcaacc-3']
Terms and licenses: Academic/Nonprofit Terms; Industry Terms: Not Available to Industry
How to cite: pLD-puro-Cc-CR-PARK7C53A-VA was a gift from Mohan Babu (Addgene plasmid # 115189 ; http://n2t.net/addgene:115189 ; RRID:Addgene_115189)
