[The description below was written by a language model from this plasmid's Addgene catalogue record and pLannotate feature annotations shown in this document.]
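Description:
pLD-puro-Cc-CR-PARK7C53A-VA is a third-generation-style, self-inactivating HIV-1 lentiviral expression plasmid built on the pLD-Cc-puro-VA Gateway backbone, designed to deliver a tagged, CRISPR/Cas9-resistant mutant of human PARK7 (DJ-1) into mammalian cells. In bacteria it is maintained through a high-copy ColE1/pUC-type origin with ampicillin resistance; an f1 origin and an SV40 origin are also annotated. Viral genomic RNA is driven by an RSV promoter fused to a truncated 5' LTR and carries the Ψ packaging signal, a gag fragment, the RRE for Rev-dependent nuclear export, a cPPT/CTS element and a ΔU3 3' LTR, which inactivates LTR promoter activity after integration. An SV40 polyadenylation signal follows the 3' LTR.

The payload is a 567 bp PARK7 coding sequence flanked by attB1 and attB2 sites left from Gateway recombination and expressed from the CMV enhancer/promoter. It is fused at its C terminus to the backbone-encoded versatile affinity tag, which combines Strep-tag II, polyhistidine and 3xFLAG modules for detection and tandem affinity purification. The insert carries two changes. One is the C53A amino acid substitution. The other is a silent c.150G>A change that destroys the PAM of a specific PARK7-targeting sgRNA, so the transgene escapes cleavage while the endogenous gene is edited. A downstream hPGK promoter drives puromycin N-acetyltransferase for selecting transduced cells. A short U6 promoter fragment lies upstream of the CMV region and appears to be a backbone remnant. The design suits rescue or complementation experiments and affinity purification of the C53A mutant in a PARK7-knockout background.
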