Features (pLannotate 1.2.2; 33 found; start..end, strand, type, name):
      1..184     +  promoter       U6 promoter (fragment): RNA polymerase III promoter for human U6 snRNA
    175..309     +  enhancer       CMV enhancer (fragment): human cytomegalovirus immediate early enhancer; contains an 18-bp deletion relative to the standard CMV enhancer
    310..513     +  promoter       CMV promoter: human cytomegalovirus (CMV) immediate early promoter
    566..583     +  protein_bind   attB1 (fragment): mutant version of attB; core recombination site for the Gateway® BP reaction BP Clonase™
    589..1155    +  CDS            PARK7: PARK7_HUMAN - Experimental evidence at protein level: Swiss-Prot protein existence level 1. Multifunctional protein with controversial molecular function which plays an important role in cell protection against oxidative stress and cell death acting as oxidative stress sensor and redox- sensitive chaperone and protease (PubMed:17015834, PubMed:20304780, PubMed:18711745, PubMed:12796482, PubMed:19229105, PubMed:25416785, PubMed:26995087, PubMed:28993701). It is involved in neuroprotective mechanisms like the stabilization of NFE2L2 and PINK1 proteins, male fertility as a positive regulator of a
   1157..1181    -  protein_bind   attB2: mutant version of attB; recombination site for the Gateway® BP reaction BP Clonase™
   1321..1340    +  CDS            Strep-Tag II (fragment): peptide that binds Strep-Tactin®, an engineered form of streptavidin
   1357..1375    +  CDS            7xHis (fragment): 6xHis affinity tag
   1450..1515    +  CDS            3xFLAG: three tandem FLAG® epitope tags, followed by an enterokinase cleavage site
   1563..1680    +  misc_feature   cPPT/CTS: central polypurine tract and central termination sequence of HIV-1
   1729..2239    +  promoter       hPGK promoter: human phosphoglycerate kinase 1 promoter
   2261..2860    +  CDS            PuroR: puromycin N-acetyltransferase; pac from Streptomyces alboniger; confers resistance to puromycin
   2903..2986    +  CDS            nef (fragment): NEF_HV1Z2 - Experimental evidence at protein level: Swiss-Prot protein existence level 1. Extracellular Nef protein targets CD4(+) T-lymphocytes for apoptosis by interacting with CXCR4 surface receptors. From Human immunodeficiency virus type 1 group M subtype D (isolate Z2/CDC-Z34) (HIV-1).
   2988..3221    +  LTR            3' LTR (ΔU3): self-inactivating 3' long terminal repeat (LTR) from HIV-1
   3293..3414    +  polyA_signal   SV40 poly(A) signal: SV40 polyadenylation signal
   3454..3589    +  rep_origin     SV40 ori: SV40 origin of replication
   3610..3628    -  promoter       T7 promoter: promoter for bacteriophage T7 RNA polymerase
   3636..3791    +  CDS            lacZα (fragment): LacZα fragment of β-galactosidase; lacZ fragment
   3796..4224    +  rep_origin     f1 ori (sequence partly withheld): f1 bacteriophage origin of replication; arrow indicates direction of (+) strand synthesis
   4277..4381    +  promoter       AmpR promoter: bla
   4382..5242    +  CDS            AmpR: β-lactamase; bla; confers resistance to ampicillin, carbenicillin, and related antibiotics
   5413..6001    +  rep_origin     ori: high-copy-number ColE1/pMB1/pBR322/pUC origin of replication
   6184..6276    +  CDS            lacI (fragment): lac repressor; lacI; The lac repressor binds to the lac operator to inhibit transcription in E. coli. This inhibition can be relieved by adding lactose or isopropyl-β-D-thiogalactopyranoside (IPTG).
   6289..6310    +  protein_bind   CAP binding site: CAP binding activates transcription in the presence of cAMP. E. coli catabolite activator protein
   6325..6355    +  promoter       lac promoter: promoter for the E. coli lac operon
   6363..6379    +  protein_bind   lac operator: The lac repressor binds to the lac operator to inhibit transcription in E. coli. This inhibition can be relieved by adding lactose or isopropyl-β-D-thiogalactopyranoside (IPTG). lac repressor encoded by lacI
   6424..6442    +  promoter       T3 promoter: promoter for bacteriophage T3 RNA polymerase
   6470..6696    +  promoter       RSV promoter: Rous sarcoma virus enhancer/promoter
   6697..6877    +  LTR            5' LTR (truncated): truncated 5' long terminal repeat (LTR) from HIV-1
   6924..7049    +  misc_feature   HIV-1 Ψ: packaging signal of human immunodeficiency virus type 1
   7033..7396    +  CDS            HIV-1 gag (fragment): gag protein from human immunodeficiency virus 1; gag
   7542..7775    +  misc_feature   RRE: The Rev response element (RRE) of HIV-1 allows for Rev-dependent mRNA export from the nucleus to the cytoplasm.
   8152..8252    +  CDS            Rev (fragment): human immunodeficiency virus 1 (HIV-1) Rev protein; rev; enhances nuclear export of unspliced and incompletely spliced viral mRNAs
>Addgene plasmid #115189 | pLD-puro-Cc-CR-PARK7C53A-VA | addgene full sequence | sequence record 225429 | Addgene NGS Result
GAGGGCCTATTTCCCATGATTCCTTCATATTTGCATATACGATACAAGGCTGTTAGAGAGATAATTGGAA
TTAATTTGACTGTAAACACAAAGATATTAGTACAAAATACGTGACGTAGAAAGTAATAATTTCTTGGGTA
GTTTGCAGTTTTAAAATTATGTTTTAAAATGGACTATCATATGCCAAGTACGCCCCCTATTGACGTCAAT
GACGGTAAATGGCCCGCCTGGCATTATGCCCAGTACATGACCTTATGGGACTTTCCTACTTGGCAGTACA
TCTACGTATTAGTCATCGCTATTACCATGGTGATGCGGTTTTGGCAGTACATCAATGGGCGTGGATAGCG
GTTTGACTCACGGGGATTTCCAAGTCTCCACCCCATTGACGTCAATGGGAGTTTGTTTTGGCACCAAAAT
CAACGGGACTTTCCAAAATGTCGTAACAACTCCGCCCCATTGACGCAAATGGGCGGTAGGCGTGTACGGT
GGGAGGTCTATATAAGCAGAGCTCGTTTAGTGAACCGTCAGATCGCCTGGAGACGCCATCCACGCTGTAC
GCGTACAAGTTTGTACAAAAAAGTTGGCATGGCTTCCAAAAGAGCTCTGGTCATCCTGGCTAAAGGAGCA
GAGGAAATGGAGACGGTCATCCCTGTAGATGTCATGAGGCGAGCTGGGATTAAGGTCACCGTTGCAGGCC
TGGCTGGAAAAGACCCAGTACAGTGTAGCCGTGATGTAGTCATTGCCCCTGATGCCAGCCTTGAAGATGC
AAAAAAAGAGGGACCATATGATGTGGTGGTTCTACCAGGAGGTAATCTGGGTGCACAGAATTTATCTGAG
TCTGCTGCTGTGAAGGAGATACTGAAGGAGCAGGAAAACCGGAAGGGCCTGATAGCCGCCATCTGTGCAG
GTCCTACTGCTCTGTTGGCTCATGAAATAGGTTTTGGAAGTAAAGTTACAACACACCCTCTTGCTAAAGA
CAAAATGATGAATGGAGGTCATTACACCTACTCTGAGAATCGTGTGGAAAAAGACGGCCTGATTCTTACA
AGCCGGGGGCCTGGGACCAGCTTCGAGTTTGCGCTTGCAATTGTTGAAGCCCTGAATGGCAAGGGGGTGG
CGGCTCAAGTGAAGGCTCCACTTGTTCTTAAAGACTACCCAACTTTCTTGTACAAAGTGGTTGATTCTAG
AGCGATCGCCAGAGAGCTGTTCAACCTGCTGGGCGAGAACCAGCCCCCCGTGGTGATCAAGGCGATCGCC
TGGAGCCACCCTCAGTTCGAGAAGGGAGGAGGAAGCGGCGGAGGCAGCGGAGGAGGAAGCTGGAGCCACC
CGCAGTTCGAGAAAGGCGGAAGCGGCCATCACCATCACCATCACCCTGCAGGAGAAAATCTGTACTTCCA
GGGGAGAGGAGGCAGCGAGAACCTGTACTTTCAGGGGCCTGCAGGAAGAGACTACAAAGACCATGACGGT
GATTATAAAGATCATGACATCGATTACAAGGATGACGATGACAAGTAGTTCGAATTCTCGACCTCGAGAC
AAATGGCAGTATTCATCCACAATTTTAAAAGAAAAGGGGGGATTGGGGGGTACAGTGCAGGGGAAAGAAT
AGTAGACATAATAGCAACAGACATACAAACTAAAGAATTACAAAAACAAATTACAAAAATTCAAAATTTT
CGGGTTTATTACAGGGACAGCAGAGATCCACTTTGGCCGCGGCTCGAGGGGGTTGGGGTTGCGCCTTTTC
CAAGGCAGCCCTGGGTTTGCGCAGGGACGCGGCTGCTCTGGGCGTGGTTCCGGGAAACGCAGCGGCGCCG
ACCCTGGGTCTCGCACATTCTTCACGTCCGTTCGCAGCGTCACCCGGATCTTCGCCGCTACCCTTGTGGG
CCCCCCGGCGACGCTTCCTGCTCCGCCCCTAAGTCGGGAAGGTTCCTTGCGGTTCGCGGCGTGCCGGACG
TGACAAACGGAAGCCGCACGTCTCACTAGTACCCTCGCAGACGGACAGCGCCAGGGAGCAATGGCAGCGC
GCCGACCGCGATGGGCTGTGGCCAATAGCGGCTGCTCAGCAGGGCGCGCCGAGAGCAGCGGCCGGGAAGG
GGCGGTGCGGGAGGCGGGGTGTGGGGCGGTAGTGTGGGCCCTGTTCCTGCCCGCGCGGTGTTCCGCATTC
TGCAAGCCTCCGGAGCGCACGTCGGCAGTCGGCTCCCTCGTTGACCGAATCACCGACCTCTCTCCCCAGG
GGGATCCACCGGAGCTTACCATGACCGAGTACAAGCCCACGGTGCGCCTCGCCACCCGCGACGACGTCCC
CAGGGCCGTACGCACCCTCGCCGCCGCGTTCGCCGACTACCCCGCCACGCGCCACACCGTCGATCCGGAC
CGCCACATCGAGCGGGTCACCGAGCTGCAAGAACTCTTCCTCACGCGCGTCGGGCTCGACATCGGCAAGG
TGTGGGTCGCGGACGACGGCGCCGCGGTGGCGGTCTGGACCACGCCGGAGAGCGTCGAAGCGGGGGCGGT
GTTCGCCGAGATCGGCCCGCGCATGGCCGAGTTGAGCGGTTCCCGGCTGGCCGCGCAGCAACAGATGGAA
GGCCTCCTGGCGCCGCACCGGCCCAAGGAGCCCGCGTGGTTCCTGGCCACCGTCGGCGTCTCGCCCGACC
ACCAGGGCAAGGGTCTGGGCAGCGCCGTCGTGCTCCCCGGAGTGGAGGCGGCCGAGCGCGCCGGGGTGCC
CGCCTTCCTGGAGACCTCCGCGCCCCGCAACCTCCCCTTCTACGAGCGGCTCGGCTTCACCGTCACCGCC
GACGTCGAGGTGCCCGAAGGACCGCGCACCTGGTGCATGACCCGCAAGCCCGGTGCCTGACGCCCGCCCC
ACGACCCGCAGCGCCCGACCGAAAGGAGCGCACGACCCCATGCATCGGTACCTTTAAGACCAATGACTTA
CAAGGCAGCTGTAGATCTTAGCCACTTTTTAAAAGAAAAGGGGGGACTGGAAGGGCTAATTCACTCCCAA
CGAAGACAAGATCTGCTTTTTGCTTGTACTGGGTCTCTCTGGTTAGACCAGATCTGAGCCTGGGAGCTCT
CTGGCTAACTAGGGAACCCACTGCTTAAGCCTCAATAAAGCTTGCCTTGAGTGCTTCAAGTAGTGTGTGC
CCGTCTGTTGTGTGACTCTGGTAACTAGAGATCCCTCAGACCCTTTTAGTCAGTGTGGAAAATCTCTAGC
AGTAGTAGTTCATGTCATCTTATTATTCAGTATTTATAACTTGCAAAGAAATGAATATCAGAGAGTGAGA
GGAACTTGTTTATTGCAGCTTATAATGGTTACAAATAAAGCAATAGCATCACAAATTTCACAAATAAAGC
ATTTTTTTCACTGCATTCTAGTTGTGGTTTGTCCAAACTCATCAATGTATCTTATCATGTCTGGCTCTAG
CTATCCCGCCCCTAACTCCGCCCATCCCGCCCCTAACTCCGCCCAGTTCCGCCCATTCTCCGCCCCATGG
CTGACTAATTTTTTTTATTTATGCAGAGGCCGAGGCCGCCTCGGCCTCTGAGCTATTCCAGAAGTAGTGA
GGAGGCTTTTTTGGAGGCCTAGGGACGTACCCAATTCGCCCTATAGTGAGTCGTATTACGCGCGCTCACT
GGCCGTCGTTTTACAACGTCGTGACTGGGAAAACCCTGGCGTTACCCAACTTAATCGCCTTGCAGCACAT
CCCCCTTTCGCCAGCTGGCGTAATAGCGAAGAGGCCCGCACCGATCGCCCTTCCCAACAGTTGCGCAGCC
TGAATGGCGAATGGG
[124 nt withheld, positions 3796-3919]
C
[91 nt withheld, positions 3921-4011]
A
[49 nt withheld, positions 4013-4061]
CCTTTGACGTTGGAGTCCACGTTCTTT
[37 nt withheld, positions 4089-4125]
ACCCTATCTCGGTCTATTCTTTTGATTTATAAGGGATTTTGCCGATTTCGGCCTATTGGTTAAAAAATGA
GCTGATTTAACAAAAATTTAACGCGAATTTTAACAAAATATTAACGCTTACAATTTAGGTGGCACTTTTC
GGGGAAATGTGCGCGGAACCCCTATTTGTTTATTTTTCTAAATACATTCAAATATGTATCCGCTCATGAG
ACAATAACCCTGATAAATGCTTCAATAATATTGAAAAAGGAAGAGTATGAGTATTCAACATTTCCGTGTC
GCCCTTATTCCCTTTTTTGCGGCATTTTGCCTTCCTGTTTTTGCTCACCCAGAAACGCTGGTGAAAGTAA
AAGATGCTGAAGATCAGTTGGGTGCACGAGTGGGTTACATCGAACTGGATCTCAACAGCGGTAAGATCCT
TGAGAGTTTTCGCCCCGAAGAACGTTTTCCAATGATGAGCACTTTTAAAGTTCTGCTATGTGGCGCGGTA
TTATCCCGTATTGACGCCGGGCAAGAGCAACTCGGTCGCCGCATACACTATTCTCAGAATGACTTGGTTG
AGTACTCACCAGTCACAGAAAAGCATCTTACGGATGGCATGACAGTAAGAGAATTATGCAGTGCTGCCAT
AACCATGAGTGATAACACTGCGGCCAACTTACTTCTGACAACGATCGGAGGACCGAAGGAGCTAACCGCT
TTTTTGCACAACATGGGGGATCATGTAACTCGCCTTGATCGTTGGGAACCGGAGCTGAATGAAGCCATAC
CAAACGACGAGCGTGACACCACGATGCCTGTAGCAATGGCAACAACGTTGCGCAAACTATTAACTGGCGA
ACTACTTACTCTAGCTTCCCGGCAACAATTAATAGACTGGATGGAGGCGGATAAAGTTGCAGGACCACTT
CTGCGCTCGGCCCTTCCGGCTGGCTGGTTTATTGCTGATAAATCTGGAGCCGGTGAGCGTGGGTCTCGCG
GTATCATTGCAGCACTGGGGCCAGATGGTAAGCCCTCCCGTATCGTAGTTATCTACACGACGGGGAGTCA
GGCAACTATGGATGAACGAAATAGACAGATCGCTGAGATAGGTGCCTCACTGATTAAGCATTGGTAACTG
TCAGACCAAGTTTACTCATATATACTTTAGATTGATTTAAAACTTCATTTTTAATTTAAAAGGATCTAGG
TGAAGATCCTTTTTGATAATCTCATGACCAAAATCCCTTAACGTGAGTTTTCGTTCCACTGAGCGTCAGA
CCCCGTAGAAAAGATCAAAGGATCTTCTTGAGATCCTTTTTTTCTGCGCGTAATCTGCTGCTTGCAAACA
AAAAAACCACCGCTACCAGCGGTGGTTTGTTTGCCGGATCAAGAGCTACCAACTCTTTTTCCGAAGGTAA
CTGGCTTCAGCAGAGCGCAGATACCAAATACTGTTCTTCTAGTGTAGCCGTAGTTAGGCCACCACTTCAA
GAACTCTGTAGCACCGCCTACATACCTCGCTCTGCTAATCCTGTTACCAGTGGCTGCTGCCAGTGGCGAT
AAGTCGTGTCTTACCGGGTTGGACTCAAGACGATAGTTACCGGATAAGGCGCAGCGGTCGGGCTGAACGG
GGGGTTCGTGCACACAGCCCAGCTTGGAGCGAACGACCTACACCGAACTGAGATACCTACAGCGTGAGCT
ATGAGAAAGCGCCACGCTTCCCGAAGGGAGAAAGGCGGACAGGTATCCGGTAAGCGGCAGGGTCGGAACA
GGAGAGCGCACGAGGGAGCTTCCAGGGGGAAACGCCTGGTATCTTTATAGTCCTGTCGGGTTTCGCCACC
TCTGACTTGAGCGTCGATTTTTGTGATGCTCGTCAGGGGGGCGGAGCCTATGGAAAAACGCCAGCAACGC
GGCCTTTTTACGGTTCCTGGCCTTTTGCTGGCCTTTTGCTCACATGTTCTTTCCTGCGTTATCCCCTGAT
TCTGTGGATAACCGTATTACCGCCTTTGAGTGAGCTGATACCGCTCGCCGCAGCCGAACGACCGAGCGCA
GCGAGTCAGTGAGCGAGGAAGCGGAAGAGCGCCCAATACGCAAACCGCCTCTCCCCGCGCGTTGGCCGAT
TCATTAATGCAGCTGGCACGACAGGTTTCCCGACTGGAAAGCGGGCAGTGAGCGCAACGCAATTAATGTG
AGTTAGCTCACTCATTAGGCACCCCAGGCTTTACACTTTATGCTTCCGGCTCGTATGTTGTGTGGAATTG
TGAGCGGATAACAATTTCACACAGGAAACAGCTATGACCATGATTACGCCAAGCGCGCAATTAACCCTCA
CTAAAGGGAACAAAAGCTGGAGCTGCAAGCTTAATGTAGTCTTATGCAATACTCTTGTAGTCTTGCAACA
TGGTAACGATGAGTTAGCAACATGCCTTACAAGGAGAGAAAAAGCACCGTGCATGCCGATTGGTGGAAGT
AAGGTGGTACGATCGTGCCTTATTAGGAAGGCAACAGACGGGTCTGACATGGATTGGACGAACCACTGAA
TTGCCGCATTGCAGAGATATTGTATTTAAGTGCCTAGCTCGATACATAAACGGGTCTCTCTGGTTAGACC
AGATCTGAGCCTGGGAGCTCTCTGGCTAACTAGGGAACCCACTGCTTAAGCCTCAATAAAGCTTGCCTTG
AGTGCTTCAAGTAGTGTGTGCCCGTCTGTTGTGTGACTCTGGTAACTAGAGATCCCTCAGACCCTTTTAG
TCAGTGTGGAAAATCTCTAGCAGTGGCGCCCGAACAGGGACTTGAAAGCGAAAGGGAAACCAGAGGAGCT
CTCTCGACGCAGGACTCGGCTTGCTGAAGCGCGCACGGCAAGAGGCGAGGGGCGGCGACTGGTGAGTACG
CCAAAAATTTTGACTAGCGGAGGCTAGAAGGAGAGAGATGGGTGCGAGAGCGTCAGTATTAAGCGGGGGA
GAATTAGATCGCGATGGGAAAAAATTCGGTTAAGGCCAGGGGGAAAGAAAAAATATAAATTAAAACATAT
AGTATGGGCAAGCAGGGAGCTAGAACGATTCGCAGTTAATCCTGGCCTGTTAGAAACATCAGAAGGCTGT
AGACAAATACTGGGACAGCTACAACCATCCCTTCAGACAGGATCAGAAGAACTTAGATCATTATATAATA
CAGTAGCAACCCTCTATTGTGTGCATCAAAGGATAGAGATAAAAGACACCAAGGAAGCTTTAGACAAGAT
AGAGGAAGAGCAAAACAAAAGTAAGACCACCGCACAGCAAGCGGCCGCTGATCTTCAGACCTGGAGGAGG
AGATATGAGGGACAATTGGAGAAGTGAATTATATAAATATAAAGTAGTAAAAATTGAACCATTAGGAGTA
GCACCCACCAAGGCAAAGAGAAGAGTGGTGCAGAGAGAAAAAAGAGCAGTGGGAATAGGAGCTTTGTTCC
TTGGGTTCTTGGGAGCAGCAGGAAGCACTATGGGCGCAGCGTCAATGACGCTGACGGTACAGGCCAGACA
ATTATTGTCTGGTATAGTGCAGCAGCAGAACAATTTGCTGAGGGCTATTGAGGCGCAACAGCATCTGTTG
CAACTCACAGTCTGGGGCATCAAGCAGCTCCAGGCAAGAATCCTGGCTGTGGAAAGATACCTAAAGGATC
AACAGCTCCTGGGGATTTGGGGTTGCTCTGGAAAACTCATTTGCACCACTGCTGTGCCTTGGAATGCTAG
TTGGAGTAATAAATCTCTGGAACAGATTTGGAATCACACGACCTGGATGGAGTGGGACAGAGAAATTAAC
AATTACACAAGCTTAATACACTCCTTAATTGAAGAATCGCAAAACCAGCAAGAAAAGAATGAACAAGAAT
TATTGGAATTAGATAAATGGGCAAGTTTGTGGAATTGGTTTAACATAACAAATTGGCTGTGGTATATAAA
ATTATTCATAATGATAGTAGGAGGCTTGGTAGGTTTAAGAATAGTTTTTGCTGTACTTTCTATAGTGAAT
AGAGTTAGGCAGGGATATTCACCATTATCGTTTCAGACCCACCTCCCAACCCCGAGGGGACCCGACAGGC
CCGAAGGAATAGAAGAAGAAGGTGGAGAGAGAGACAGAGACAGATCCATTCGATTAGTGAACGGATCTCG
ACGGTATCGATCACGAGACTAGCCTCGAGCGGCCGCCCCCTTCACC
